>Addgene plasmid #105139 | pFA6a-kanMX6-P41nmt1-mCFP | addgene full sequence | sequence record 203660 | Addgene NGS Result
AAAGGATCTTCTTGAGATCCTTTTTTTCTGCGCGTAATCTGCTGCTTGCAAACAAAAAAACCACCGCTAC
CAGCGGTGGTTTGTTTGCCGGATCAAGAGCTACCAACTCTTTTTCCGAAGGTAACTGGCTTCAGCAGAGC
GCAGATACCAAATACTGTTCTTCTAGTGTAGCCGTAGTTAGGCCACCACTTCAAGAACTCTGTAGCACCG
CCTACATACCTCGCTCTGCTAATCCTGTTACCAGTGGCTGCTGCCAGTGGCGATAAGTCGTGTCTTACCG
GGTTGGACTCAAGACGATAGTTACCGGATAAGGCGCAGCGGTCGGGCTGAACGGGGGGTTCGTGCACACA
GCCCAGCTTGGAGCGAACGACCTACACCGAACTGAGATACCTACAGCGTGAGCTATGAGAAAGCGCCACG
CTTCCCGAAGGGAGAAAGGCGGACAGGTATCCGGTAAGCGGCAGGGTCGGAACAGGAGAGCGCACGAGGG
AGCTTCCAGGGGGAAACGCCTGGTATCTTTATAGTCCTGTCGGGTTTCGCCACCTCTGACTTGAGCGTCG
ATTTTTGTGATGCTCGTCAGGGGGGCGGAGCCTATGGAAAAACGCCAGCAACGCGGCCTTTTTACGGTTC
CTGGCCTTTTGCTGGCCTTTTGCTCACATGTTCTTTCCTGCGTTATCCCCTGATTCTGTGGATAACCGTA
TTACCGCCTTTGAGTGAGCTGATACCGCTCGCCGCAGCCGAACGACCGAGCGCAGCGAGTCAGTGAGCGA
GGAAGCGGAAGAGCGCCCAATACGCAAACCGCCTCTCCCCGCGCGTTGGCCGATTCATTAATGCAGGTTA
ACCTGGCTTATCGAAATTAATACGACTCACTATAGGGAGACCGGCAGATCCGCGGCCGCATAGGCCACTA
GTGGATCTGATATCATCGATGAATTCGAGCTCGTTTAAACTGGATGGCGGCGTTAGTATCGAATCGACAG
CAGTATAGCGACCAGCATTCACATACGATTGACGCATGATATTACTTTCTGCGCACTTAACTTCGCATCT
GGGCAGATGATGTCGAGGCGAAAAAAAATATAAATCACGCTAACATTTGATTAAAATAGAACAACTACAA
TATAAAAAAACTATACAAATGACAAGTTCTTGAAAACAAGAATCTTTTTATTGTCAGTACTGATTAGAAA
AACTCATCGAGCATCAAATGAAACTGCAATTTATTCATATCAGGATTATCAATACCATATTTTTGAAAAA
GCCGTTTCTGTAATGAAGGAGAAAACTCACCGAGGCAGTTCCATAGGATGGCAAGATCCTGGTATCGGTC
TGCGATTCCGACTCGTCCAACATCAATACAACCTATTAATTTCCCCTCGTCAAAAATAAGGTTATCAAGT
GAGAAATCACCATGAGTGACGACTGAATCCGGTGAGAATGGCAAAAGCTTATGCATTTCTTTCCAGACTT
GTTCAACAGGCCAGCCATTACGCTCGTCATCAAAATCACTCGCATCAACCAAACCGTTATTCATTCGTGA
TTGCGCCTGAGCGAGACGAAATACGCGATCGCTGTTAAAAGGACAATTACAAACAGGAATCGAATGCAAC
CGGCGCAGGAACACTGCCAGCGCATCAACAATATTTTCACCTGAATCAGGATATTCTTCTAATACCTGGA
ATGCTGTTTTGCCGGGGATCGCAGTGGTGAGTAACCATGCATCATCAGGAGTACGGATAAAATGCTTGAT
GGTCGGAAGAGGCATAAATTCCGTCAGCCAGTTTAGTCTGACCATCTCATCTGTAACATCATTGGCAACG
CTACCTTTGCCATGTTTCAGAAACAACTCTGGCGCATCGGGCTTCCCATACAATCGATAGATTGTCGCAC
CTGATTGCCCGACATTATCGCGAGCCCATTTATACCCATATAAATCAGCATCCATGTTGGAATTTAATCG
CGGCCTCGAAACGTGAGTCTTTTCCTTACCCATGGTTGTTTATGTTCGGATGTGATGTGAGAACTGTATC
CTAGCAAGATTTTAAAAGGAAGTATATGAAAGAAGAACCTCAGTGGCAAATCCTAACCTTTTATATTTCT
CTACAGGGGCGCGGCGTGGGGACAATTCAACGCGTCTGTGAGGGGAGCGTTTCCCTGCTCGCAGGTCTGC
AGCGAGGAGCCGTAATTTTTGCTTCGCGCCGTGCGGCCATCAAAATGTATGGATGCAAATGATTATACAT
GGGGATGTATGGGCTAAATGTACGGGCGACAGTCACATCATGCCCCTGAGCTGCGCACGTCAAGACTGTC
AAGGAGGGTATTCTGGGCCTCCATGTCGCTGGCCGGGTGACCCGGCGGGGACGAGGCAAGCTAAACAGAT
CTCGCCATAAAAGACAGAATAAGTCATCAGCGGTTGTTTCATTTCCTATATTTTTTTTTTATTTTTTTAT
TTTTTAATAAGGGAAAATTTAACGTCTAAGGATACAGAAGATTGTTAGCACATTAAAGTAATAAAGGCTT
AAGTAGTAAGTGCCTTAGCATGTTATTGTATTTCAAAGGACATAATCTAAAATAATAACAATATCATTTC
TCACAAGTTATTCAATTTTCTTTTTTTTTTCTAATAATATCAAGAATGTATTATTTGTTTGACATAAGTC
AACTAATTTATTTAATATGCTGGATTAATCTTGCAGACATGTAAATTAACAAGTTTTAGTCAAATAACGT
TGAAGTTTCAATGAACTCAAATAATTTCTCTTTTTTTTTATATAACCATAATCTGATTTATATTTTCCGC
AGGGATCAACTGAAGTTATGACATTTGGATTGGATCACTTATAACCTTGGTCGCCAAATAATACAAAAAT
CAGCGTTATAAAACAAAGAAGGTTTTTGTTAAGAAATTAATCCTCTTTCTTGATAAGAAAGTTGAACCGA
AATTGCAGATACTGATATATGAAAATAATACCCACAATTTTGGGAATAGCGCAAGCCTCAATTTAAACAA
TAGGTGAGGACACATGATAATGACCTCAATGATTGTTAGAAGAAAAGAGCCTCATTACAAAATCGAAAAA
TGAATGGTTGGGTACAAGTTTCCAAAACATGGTAAAGTGGACTTTGCGTATGAGACGTAAATAGAAAAAA
ACACTTGTTATATGTTTTCTAGAATTATTGTTGTCTCTTTATGGTTGGATGATGCAAAATAGTAATTTCG
GTTAGTTGCTGTAAAACACCACGAGACAAATAGATATGGATATTTATTAAATCAGGAAAAACGTAACTCT
CGGCTACTGGATGGTTCAGTCACCCAACGATTACTGGGGAGAGAAAACAGGGCAAAAGCAAAGCTTAAAG
GAATCCGATTGTCATTCGGCAATGTGCAGCGAAACTAAAAACCGGATAATGGACCTGTTAATCGAAACAT
TGAAGATAAAGGAAGAGGAATCCTGGCATATCATCAATTGAATAAGTTGAATTAATTATTTCAATCTCAT
TCTCACTTTCTGACTTATAGTCGCTTTGTTAAATCATGTCTTTAATTAACAGTAAAGGAGAAGAACTTTT
CACTGGAGTTGTCCCAATTCTTGTTGAATTAGATGGTGATGTTAATGGGCACAAATTTTCTGTCAGTGGA
GAGGGTGAAGGTGATGCAACATACGGAAAACTTACCCTTAAATTTATTTGCACTACTGGAAAACTACCTG
TTCCATGGCCAACACTTGTCACTACTTTGACTTGGGGTGTTCAATGCTTTTCAAGATACCCAGATCATAT
GAAACGGCATGACTTTTTCAAGAGTGCCATGCCCGAAGGTTATGTACAGGAAAGAACTATATTTTTCAAA
GATGACGGGAACTACAAGACACGTGCTGAAGTCAAGTTTGAAGGTGATACCCTTGTTAATAGAATCGAGT
TAAAAGGTATTGATTTTAAAGAAGATGGAAACATTCTTGGACACAAATTGGAATACAACTATATTTCACA
CAATGTATACATCACTGCAGACAAACAAAAGAATGGAATCAAAGCTCATTTCAAAATTAGACACAACATT
GAAGATGGAAGCGTTCAACTAGCAGACCATTATCAACAAAATACTCCAATTGGCGATGGCCCTGTCCTTT
TACCAGACAACCATTACCTGTCCACACAATCTAAGCTTTCGAAAGATCCCAACGAAAAGAGAGACCACAT
GGTCCTTCTTGAGTTTGTAACAGCTGCTGGGATTACACATGGCATGGATGAACTATACAAATAGGGCGCG
CCACTTCTAAATAAGCGAATTTCTTATGATTTATGATTTTTATTATTAAATAAGTTATAAAAAAAATAAG
TGTATACAAATTTTAAAGTGACTCTTAGGTTTTAAAACGAAAATTCTTATTCTTGAGTAACTCTTTCCTG
TAGGTCAGGTTGCTTTCTCAGGTATAGTATGAGGTCGCTCTTATTGACCACACCTCTACCGGCAGATCCG
CTAGGGATAACAGGGTAATATAGATCCGTCGACCTGCAGCGTACGAAGCTTCAGCTGGCGGCCGCGTTCT
ATAGTGTCACCTAAATCGTATGTGTATGATACATAAGGTTATGTATTAATTGTAGCCGCGTTCTAACGAC
AATATGTCCATATGGTGCACTCTCAGTACAATCTGCTCTGATGCCGCATAGTTAAGCCAGCCCCGACACC
CGCCAACACCCGCTGACGCGCCCTGACGGGCTTGTCTGCTCCCGGCATCCGCTTACAGACAAGCTGTGAC
CGTCTCCGGGAGCTGCATGTGTCAGAGGTTTTCACCGTCATCACCGAAACGCGCGAGACGAAAGGGCCTC
GTGATACGCCTATTTTTATAGGTTAATGTCATGATAATAATGGTTTCTTAGACGTCAGGTGGCACTTTTC
GGGGAAATGTGCGCGGAACCCCTATTTGTTTATTTTTCTAAATACATTCAAATATGTATCCGCTCATGAG
ACAATAACCCTGATAAATGCTTCAATAATATTGAAAAAGGAAGAGTATGAGTATTCAACATTTCCGTGTC
GCCCTTATTCCCTTTTTTGCGGCATTTTGCCTTCCTGTTTTTGCTCACCCAGAAACGCTGGTGAAAGTAA
AAGATGCTGAAGATCAGTTGGGTGCACGAGTGGGTTACATCGAACTGGATCTCAACAGCGGTAAGATCCT
TGAGAGTTTTCGCCCCGAAGAACGTTTTCCAATGATGAGCACTTTTAAAGTTCTGCTATGTGGCGCGGTA
TTATCCCGTATTGACGCCGGGCAAGAGCAACTCGGTCGCCGCATACACTATTCTCAGAATGACTTGGTTG
AGTACTCACCAGTCACAGAAAAGCATCTTACGGATGGCATGACAGTAAGAGAATTATGCAGTGCTGCCAT
AACCATGAGTGATAACACTGCGGCCAACTTACTTCTGACAACGATCGGAGGACCGAAGGAGCTAACCGCT
TTTTTGCACAACATGGGGGATCATGTAACTCGCCTTGATCGTTGGGAACCGGAGCTGAATGAAGCCATAC
CAAACGACGAGCGTGACACCACGATGCCTGTAGCAATGGCAACAACGTTGCGCAAACTATTAACTGGCGA
ACTACTTACTCTAGCTTCCCGGCAACAATTAATAGACTGGATGGAGGCGGATAAAGTTGCAGGACCACTT
CTGCGCTCGGCCCTTCCGGCTGGCTGGTTTATTGCTGATAAATCTGGAGCCGGTGAGCGTGGGTCTCGCG
GTATCATTGCAGCACTGGGGCCAGATGGTAAGCCCTCCCGTATCGTAGTTATCTACACGACGGGGAGTCA
GGCAACTATGGATGAACGAAATAGACAGATCGCTGAGATAGGTGCCTCACTGATTAAGCATTGGTAACTG
TCAGACCAAGTTTACTCATATATACTTTAGATTGATTTAAAACTTCATTTTTAATTTAAAAGGATCTAGG
TGAAGATCCTTTTTGATAATCTCATGACCAAAATCCCTTAACGTGAGTTTTCGTTCCACTGAGCGTCAGA
CCCCGTAGAAAAGATC
Features (pLannotate 1.2.2; 12 found; start..end, strand, type, name):
     12..600     +  rep_origin     ori: high-copy-number ColE1/pMB1/pBR322/pUC origin of replication
    783..836     +  CDS            lacI (fragment): lac repressor; lacI; The lac repressor binds to the lac operator to inhibit transcription in E. coli. This inhibition can be relieved by adding lactose or isopropyl-β-D-thiogalactopyranoside (IPTG).
    858..876     +  promoter       T7 promoter: promoter for bacteriophage T7 RNA polymerase
    981..2337    -  gene           kanMX: yeast selectable marker conferring kanamycin resistance (Wach et al., 1994)
   2382..3536    +  promoter       nmt1 promoter: wild-type nmt1 promoter from Schizosaccharomyces pombe, conferring strong thiamine-repressible expression
   3551..4264    +  CDS            GFP: Aequoria victoria green fluorescent protein
   4285..4472    +  terminator     ADH1 terminator: S. cerevisiae ADH1; transcription terminator for the S. cerevisiae alcohol dehydrogenase 1 (ADH1) gene
   4548..4566    -  promoter       SP6 promoter: promoter for bacteriophage SP6 RNA polymerase
   4629..4680    -  misc_feature   bom (fragment): basis of mobility region from pBR322
   4782..4817    -  CDS            rop (fragment): Rop protein, which maintains plasmids at low copy number; rop
   4912..5016    +  promoter       AmpR promoter: bla
   5017..5877    +  CDS            AmpR: β-lactamase; bla; confers resistance to ampicillin, carbenicillin, and related antibiotics
