[The description below was written by a language model from this plasmid's Addgene catalogue record and pLannotate feature annotations shown in this document.]
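Description:
pFA6a-kanMX6-P41nmt1-mCFP is a PCR-template plasmid of the pFA6a family used for gene targeting in the fission yeast Schizosaccharomyces pombe. It is about 6 kb and is propagated in E. coli as a high-copy plasmid through a ColE1/pUC-type origin, with ampicillin selection from the β-lactamase gene. No yeast replication origin is annotated, which fits its role as a source of an integrating cassette rather than an episomal expression vector. Small fragments annotated as lacI, rop and bom, together with the flanking T7 and SP6 promoters, are remnants of the cloning backbone.

The functional module has three parts. The first is a kanMX6 marker, which confers G418 resistance in yeast and lies in the opposite orientation to the rest of the cassette. The second is the thiamine-repressible nmt1 promoter. The third is a monomeric cyan fluorescent protein coding sequence followed by the S. cerevisiae ADH1 terminator. The catalogue specifies the 41nmt1 promoter, generally known as the attenuated, medium-strength version of nmt1. The automated annotation labels it as wild-type nmt1, probably because the two variants are nearly identical. Likewise, the fluorescent protein is annotated generically as GFP, whereas the record identifies it as mCFP carrying the A206K mutation, which reduces dimerisation. The fluorescent protein segment is recorded as cloned between PacI and AscI sites, both retained.

In typical use, the kanMX6-P41nmt1-mCFP cassette is amplified with primers carrying homology to a chosen locus and integrated just upstream of a gene's start codon. This replaces the native promoter with a regulatable one and adds an N-terminal mCFP tag to the encoded protein. The associated publication used such tagging to follow contractile ring proteins during fission yeast cytokinesis.
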