Addgene plasmid #105139: pFA6a-kanMX6-P41nmt1-mCFP
Purpose: Yeast gene targeting
Depositing lab: Thomas Pollard & Jian-Qiu Wu. Depositing organization: Yale University. Publication: Spatial and temporal pathway for assembly and constriction of the contractile ring in fission yeast cytokinesis. Wu JQ, Kuhn JR, Kovar DR, Pollard TD. Dev Cell. 2003 Nov;5(5):723-34. S1534-5807(03)00324-1 PubMed 14602073.
Backbone
  Vector backbone: pFA6a
  Backbone size w/o insert (bp): 4170
  Vector type: Bacterial Expression, Yeast Expression
  Selectable markers: KanMX6 (select with G418)
Growth in bacteria
  Bacterial resistance: Ampicillin, 100 μg/mL
  Growth temperature: 37°C
  Growth strain: DH5alpha
  Copy number: High Copy
Gene/Insert
  Gene/Insert name: kanMX6-P41nmt1-mCFP (alt names: monomeric CFP; 41nmt1)
  Species: S. pombe (fission yeast)
  Insert size (bp): 1900
  Mutation: A206K
  Promoter: 41nmt1
  Tag / fusion protein: 41nmt1-mCFP (N terminal on insert)
  Cloning method: Restriction Enzyme; 5′ cloning site PacI (not destroyed); 3′ cloning site AscI (not destroyed)
Terms and licenses: Academic/Nonprofit Terms; Industry Terms: Not Available to Industry
Depositor comments: The sizes of backbone and inserts are approximate, and do not include the selectable marker.
How to cite: pFA6a-kanMX6-P41nmt1-mCFP was a gift from Thomas Pollard & Jian-Qiu Wu (Addgene plasmid # 105139 ; http://n2t.net/addgene:105139 ; RRID:Addgene_105139)
